Addgene plasmid #221459: insulator_seq_UENU_donor
Purpose: Vector from which reporter gene 3'UTRs, an enhancer, and a neutral DNA spacer are cloned for assembling an insulator-seq reporter library.
Depositing lab: Maria Cristina Gambetta. Depositing organization: Universite de Lausanne (UNIL). Publication: Protocol for detecting genomic insulators in Drosophila using insulator-seq, a massively parallel reporter assay. Tonelli A, Cousin P, Gambetta MC. STAR Protoc. 2024 Oct 24;5(4):103391. doi: 10.1016/j.xpro.2024.103391. PubMed 39453817.
Backbone
  Vector backbone: insulator_seq_donor
  Backbone size w/o insert (bp): 2135
  Vector type: Synthetic Biology
Growth in bacteria
  Bacterial resistance: Ampicillin, 100 μg/mL
  Growth temperature: 37°C
  Growth strain: Pir1
  Copy number: High Copy
Gene/Insert
  Gene/Insert name: 3'UTR-OpIE2 enhancer-neutral DNA spacer-3'UTR
  Species: Synthetic
  Insert size (bp): 1071
Terms and licenses: Academic/Nonprofit Terms; Industry Terms: Not Available to Industry
How to cite: insulator_seq_UENU_donor was a gift from Maria Cristina Gambetta (Addgene plasmid # 221459 ; http://n2t.net/addgene:221459 ; RRID:Addgene_221459)
