[The description below was written by a language model from this plasmid's Addgene catalogue record and pLannotate feature annotations shown in this document.]
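Description:
insulator_seq_UENU_donor is a small synthetic-biology donor plasmid of 3,206 bp, made up of the 2,135 bp insulator_seq_donor backbone and a 1,071 bp synthetic insert. It is not an expression vector; it serves as a source of parts for building an insulator-seq reporter library, a massively parallel reporter assay for detecting genomic insulators in Drosophila. The plasmid replicates from an R6K γ origin, which requires the pi initiator protein supplied in trans. This explains why it is propagated in a pir-expressing E. coli strain (Pir1), where it is recorded as high copy. Selection is with ampicillin, through a complete β-lactamase gene driven by its own bla promoter.

The insert is catalogued as 3'UTR–OpIE2 enhancer–neutral DNA spacer–3'UTR, which appears to be the origin of the "UENU" in the name. The automated annotation fits this layout. Two short SV40 polyadenylation signal fragments in opposite orientations lie at either end of the cassette and presumably represent the reporter gene 3'UTRs. Between them are a fragment of the baculoviral OpIE-2 immediate-early regulatory region, active in insect cells and used here as the enhancer, and a roughly 490 bp partial kanamycin-resistance coding sequence. That partial sequence occupies the position of the neutral spacer and is unlikely to confer resistance. A single loxP site lies just upstream of the cassette, but the record does not state its role. The short SET1 and Tn5 transposase matches are fragmentary hits and probably annotation artefacts or backbone remnants. According to the record, the cassette is cloned out of this plasmid and combined with other components to assemble the reporter library.
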