Features (pLannotate 1.2.2; 10 found; start..end, strand, type, name):
      1..34      +  protein_bind   loxP: Cre-mediated recombination occurs in the 8-bp core sequence (GCATACAT). Cre recombinase
    109..147     -  polyA_signal   SV40 poly(A) signal (fragment): SV40 polyadenylation signal
    154..644     +  promoter       OpIE-2 promoter (fragment): immediate-early gene 2 from the Orgyia pseudotsugata multicapsid nucleopolyhedrovirus; strong constitutive baculovirus promoter for insect cell expression
    649..1136    -  CDS            KanR (fragment): aminoglycoside phosphotransferase; aph(3')-Ia; confers resistance to kanamycin
   1137..1175    +  polyA_signal   SV40 poly(A) signal (fragment): SV40 polyadenylation signal
   1219..1268    +  CDS            SET1 (fragment): solubility-enhancement tag derived from T7 phage gene 10B
   1353..1457    +  promoter       AmpR promoter: bla
   1458..2318    +  CDS            AmpR: β-lactamase; bla; confers resistance to ampicillin, carbenicillin, and related antibiotics
   2676..2789    -  CDS            tnpA (fragment): TN5P_ECOLX - Also known as tnp. Experimental evidence at protein level: Swiss-Prot protein existence level 1. Mediates transposition of transposon Tn5 by a 'cut and paste' mechanism. First, the monomeric transposase binds the 19 bp inverted DNA repeats flanking the transposon. Then, dimerization of the DNA- bound transposase creates a synaptic DNA complex. After nicking of the first DNA strand, excision of the transposon proceeds through a series of intermediates. The transposase then mediates the insertion of the transposon at a new site by strand transfer. The activity of the wild- type tran
   2798..3154    -  rep_origin     R6K γ ori: γ replication origin from E. coli plasmid R6K; requires the R6K initiator protein pi for replication
>Addgene plasmid #221459 | insulator_seq_UENU_donor | addgene full sequence | sequence record 440874 | Addgene NGS Result
ATAACTTCGTATAGCATACATTATACGAAGTTATCTGCCAGGCACATGGGTTTTACTAGTATCGATTCGC
GACCTACTCCGGAATATTAGGTCTCAGAAGACCCTAGGGCTTTATTTGTAACCATTATAAGCTGCAATAA
ACAAGTTGGATCCCATGATGATAAACAATGTATGGTGCTAATGTTGCTTCAACAACAATTCTGTTGAACT
GTGTTTTCATGTTTGCCAACAAGCACCTTTATACTCGGTGGCCTCCCCACCACCAACTTTTTTGCACTGC
AAAAAAACACGCTTTTGCACGCGGGCCCATACATAGTACAAACTCTACGTTTCGTAGACTATTTTACATA
AATAGTCTACACCGTTGTATACGCTCCAAATACACTACCACACATTGAACCTTTTTGCAGTGCAAAAAAG
TACGTGTCGGCAGTCACGTAGGCCGGCCTTATCGGGTCGCGTCCTGTCACGTACGAATCACATTATCGGA
CCGGACGAGTGTTGTCTTATCGTGACAGGACGCCAGCTTCCTGTGTTGCTAACCGCAGCCGGACGCAACT
CCTTATCGGAACAGGACGCGCCTCCATATCAGCCGCGCGTTATCTCATGCGCGTGACCGGACACGAGGCG
CCCGTCCCGCTTATAGGTACTGAATCCGGTGAGAATGGCAAAAGTTTATGCATTTCTTTCCAGACTTGTT
CAACAGGCCAGCCATTACGCTCGTCATCAAAATCACTCGCATCAACCAAACCGTTATTCATTCGTGATTG
CGCCTGAGCGAGACGAAATACGCGATCGCTGTTAAAAGGACAATTACAAACAGGAATCGAATGCAACCGG
CGCAGGAACACTGCCAGCGCATCAACAATATTTTCACCTGAATCAGGATATTCTTCTAATACCTGGAATG
CTGTTTTCCCGGGGATCGCAGTGGTGAGTAACCATGCATCATCAGGAGTACGGATAAAATGCTTGATGGT
CGGAAGAGGCATAAATTCCGTCAGCCAGTTTAGTCTGACCATCTCATCTGTAACATCATTGGCAACGCTA
CCTTTGCCATGTTTCAGAAACAACTCTGGCGCATCGGGCTTCCCATACAATCGATAGATTGTCGCACCTG
ATTGCCCGACATTATCAACTTGTTTATTGCAGCTTATAATGGTTACAAATAAAGCTTCGAGGTCTTCGGA
GACCCACTGCTTGAGCCTAGAAGATCCGGCTGCTAACAAAGCCCGAAAGGAAGCTGAGTTGGCTGCTGTC
ACCGCTGAGCAATAACTATCATAACCCCTAGGTGCCATTTCATTACCTCTTTCTCCGCACCCGACATAGA
TCTGGGCCAACGGGGAAATGTGCGCGGAACCCCTATTTGTTTATTTTTCTAAATACATTCAAATATGTAT
CCGCTCATGAGACAATAACCCTGATAAATGCTTCAATAATATTGAAAAAGGAAGAGTATGAGTATTCAAC
ATTTCCGTGTCGCCCTTATTCCCTTTTTTGCGGCATTTTGCCTTCCTGTTTTTGCTCACCCAGAAACGCT
GGTGAAAGTAAAAGATGCTGAAGATCAGTTGGGTGCACGGGTGGGTTACATCGAACTGGATCTCAACAGC
GGTAAGATCCTTGAGAGTTTTCGCCCCGAAGAACGTTTTCCAATGATGAGCACTTTTAAAGTTCTGCTAT
GTGGCGCGGTATTATCCCGTATTGACGCCGGGCAAGAGCAACTCGGTCGCCGCATACACTATTCTCAGAA
TGACTTGGTTGAGTACTCACCAGTCACAGAAAAGCATCTTACGGATGGCATGACAGTAAGAGAATTATGC
AGTGCTGCCATAACCATGAGTGATAACACTGCGGCCAACTTACTTCTGACAACGATCGGAGGACCGAAGG
AGCTAACCGCTTTTTTGCACAACATGGGGGATCATGTAACTCGCCTTGATCGTTGGGAACCGGAGCTGAA
TGAAGCCATACCAAACGACGAGCGTGACACCACGATGCCTGCAGCAATGGCAACAACGTTGCGCAAACTA
TTAACTGGCGAACTACTTACTCTAGCTTCCCGGCAACAATTAATAGACTGGATGGAGGCGGATAAAGTTG
CAGGACCACTTCTGCGCTCGGCCCTTCCGGCTGGCTGGTTTATTGCTGATAAATCTGGAGCCGGTGAGCG
TGGGTCCCGCGGTATCATTGCAGCACTGGGGCCAGATGGTAAGCCCTCCCGTATCGTAGTTATCTACACG
ACGGGGAGTCAGGCAACTATGGATGAACGAAATAGACAGATCGCTGAGATAGGTGCCTCACTGATTAAGC
ATTGGTAACTGTCAGACCAAGTTTACTCATATATACTTTAGATTGATTTAAAACTTCATTTTTAATTTAA
AAGGATCTAGGTGAAGATCCTTTTTGATAATCTCATGACCAAAATCCCTTAACGTGAGTTTTCGTTCCAC
TGAGCGTCAGACCCCGTAGAGGATGAATGGCAGAAATTCGAAAGCAAATTCGACCCGGTCGTCGGTTCAG
GGCAGGGTCGTTAAATAGCCGCTTATGTCTATTGCTGGTTTACCGGTTTATTGACTACCGGAAGCAGTGT
GACCGTGTGCTTCTCAAATGCCTGAGGCCAGTTTGCTCAGGCTCTCCCCGTGGAGGTAATAATTGACGAT
ATGATCATTTATTCTGCCTCCCAGCTGACATTCATCCGGGGTCAGCACCGTTTCTGCGGACTGGCTTTCT
ACGTGTTCCGCTTCCTTTAGCAGCCCTTGCGCCCTGAGTGCTTGCGGCAGCGTGAAGCTAATTCCCATGT
CAGCCGTTAAGTGTTCCTGTGTCACTCAAAATTGCTTTGAGAGGCTCTAAGGGCTTCTCAGTGCGTTACA
TCCCTGGCTTGTTGTCCACAACCGTTAAACCTTAAAAGCTTTAAAAGCCTTATATATTCTTTTTTTTCTT
ATAAAACTTAAAACCTTAGAGGCTATTTAAGTTGCTGATTTATATTAATTTTATTGTTCAAACATGAGAG
CTTAGTACGTGAAACATGAGAGCTTAGTACGTTAGCCATGAGAGCTTAGTACGTTAGCCATGAGGGTTTA
GTTCGTTAAACATGAGAGCTTAGTACGTTAAACATGAGAGCTTAGTACGTGAAACATGAGAGCTTAGTAC
GTACTATCAACAGGTTGAACTGCTGATCAACAGATCCTCTACGCGGCCGCGGTACC
